Addgene plasmid #15838: pMOR21-1-ISH
Depositing lab: Peter Mombaerts. Depositing organization: Rockefeller University. Publication: Differential impact of Lhx2 deficiency on expression of class I and class II odorant receptor genes in mouse. Hirota J, Omura M, Mombaerts P. Mol Cell Neurosci. 2007 Apr . 34(4):679-88. 10.1016/j.mcn.2007.01.014 PubMed 17350283.
Backbone
  Vector backbone: pGEM-T Easy
  Backbone manufacturer: promega
  Backbone size w/o insert (bp): 3015
  Vector type: cloning vector
Growth in bacteria
  Bacterial resistance: Ampicillin, 100 μg/mL
  Growth temperature: 37°C
  Growth strain: DH5alpha
  Copy number: High Copy
Gene/Insert
  Gene/Insert name: MOR21-1 (alt name: Olfr571)
  Species: M. musculus (mouse)
  Insert size (bp): 969
  GenBank ID: NM_147085
  Entrez Gene: Olfr571 (a.k.a. MOR21-1)
  Cloning method: Restriction Enzyme
  Sequencing primers: 5′ M13 reverse, SP6; 3′ M13, T7
Terms and licenses: Academic/Nonprofit Terms; Industry Terms: Not Available to Industry
How to cite: pMOR21-1-ISH was a gift from Peter Mombaerts (Addgene plasmid # 15838 ; http://n2t.net/addgene:15838 ; RRID:Addgene_15838)
