[The description below was written by a language model from this plasmid's Addgene catalogue record.]
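Description:
pMOR21-1-ISH is a bacterial cloning plasmid built on the pGEM-T Easy backbone (about 3.0 kb without insert) that carries a 969 bp fragment of the mouse odorant receptor gene MOR21-1, also known as Olfr571. It is a high-copy plasmid maintained in standard E. coli cloning strains under ampicillin selection. The record classifies it only as a cloning vector. It contains no mammalian promoter, tag or reporter, so it is not intended to express the receptor protein in cells.

The insert sits in the multiple cloning site of pGEM-T Easy. The listed sequencing primers place SP6 and M13 reverse on the 5′ side and T7 and M13 forward on the 3′ side. In this backbone, the opposing SP6 and T7 phage RNA polymerase promoters allow in vitro run-off transcription of either strand of the insert once the plasmid has been linearised. This yields antisense or sense RNA, depending on which promoter is used.

The "ISH" suffix in the name and the associated study, which examined how Lhx2 deficiency affects expression of class I and class II odorant receptor genes in mouse, suggest that the plasmid serves as a template for labelled riboprobes to detect Olfr571 transcripts by in situ hybridisation. The record does not state this purpose outright. It also does not state the restriction sites used for cloning, nor explicitly which polymerase yields the antisense probe. No feature table was provided, so the arrangement of elements described here follows from the general properties of the named backbone.
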