>Addgene plasmid #15838 | pMOR21-1-ISH | depositor partial sequence | sequence record 8376 | Author sequence
ATGTCACCATTGTCCGCCCAAGATACCTCAAACATCAGCTCATTAATGGCCCCCACTTTTCTGTTAGTGG
GTCTGCCTGGCCTGGAAGCTGCACCATCCTGGTGGTCAGTGCCTCTCATCACTATCTACCTTTTCTCTGC
CTTTGGCAATGGTACAATCCTCTGGATCATTGCCCTGGAGCCCACATTGCATAGACCAATGTACTTCTTC
CTCTTCTTGCTTAGTGTGTCTGATGTTGGCTTGGCCACCGTGCTAATGCCCACCCTGCTAGGCCTGGCCT
TTGCTGATGCTCACACTGTCCCTGCCTCAGCCTGCCTTCTACAGATGTTCTTTATCCATGTCTTTTCTGT
CATGGAGTCCTCTGTCTTGCTCGCCATGGCCTTCGATCGGGCAGTAGCCATCTGCCGCCCTCTCCACTAC
CCAGTGCTCCTCACCAATGGTGTAATTAGAAAGATTGCCGTAGCCATTGCTTTCCGATGCTTGAGTCTCC
ATCTGCCCCTGCCAATCCTGTTGGCTCGCATGCCATATTGCCGTCCACAGGTCCTGACACATTCTTACTG
CCTGCACCCAGATATGGCTCGCCTAGCTTGCCCAGAAGCATGGGGTGCAGTCTACAGCCTGGTTGTGGTA
CTGTCAGCAATGGCACTAGACCCTCTGCTGATTTTCTTCTCCTATGGGCTGATTGGGAGAGCACTGCAAG
GTGTGGGATCTGCTGAGGACCGCTGGAAGGCTGGGCAAACGTGTGCTGCTCACCTCTCTGCTGTGCTTCT
CTTCTACATACCCATGATTCTCTTGGCACTCATTGACAGATTCAAGCTGCCACTCCCTCCGCCTGCTCAC
ACGCTCCTCTCCTATGTCCACTTCCTGCTCCCTCCACTGATGAACCCAGTTCTCTACAGTGTCAAGATGA
AGGAGATTAGAGAAAAAATTCTCAAGAGGTTACTACCCACAAAGGTGGGCTGTGCTTAG
