>Addgene plasmid #15838 | pMOR21-1-ISH | addgene partial sequence | sequence record 22574 | 15838 with M13F
GCCCGACGTCGCATGCTCCCGGCCGCCATGGCCGCGGGATTCTAAGCACAGCCCACTTTTGTGGGTAGTA
ACCTCTTGAGAATTTTTTCTCTAATCTCCTTCATCTTGACACTGTAGAGAACTGGGTTCATCAGTGGAGG
GAGCAGGAAGTGGACATAGGAGAGGAGCGTGTGAGCAGGCGGAGGGAGTGGCAGCTTGAATCTGTCAATG
AGTGCCAAGAGAATCATGGGTATGTAGAAGAGAAGCACAGCAGAGAGGTGAGCAGCACACGTTTGCCCAG
CCTTCCAGCGGTCCTCAGCAGATCCCACACCTTGCAGTGCTCTCCCAATCAGCCCATAGGAGAAGAAAAT
CAGCAGAGGGTCTAGTACCATTGCTGACAGTACCACAACCAGGCTGTAGACCGCACCCCATGCTTCTGGG
CAAGCTAGGCGAGCCATATCTGGGTGCAGGCAGTAAGAATGTGTCAGGACCTGTGGACGGCAATATGGCA
TGCGAGCCAACAGGATTGGCAGGGGCAGATGGAGACTCAAGCATCGGAAAGCAATGGCTACGGCAATCTT
GCTAATGACACCATTGGTGAGGATCACTGGGTAGTGGAGAGGGCGGCAGATGGCTACTGCCCGATCGAAG
GCCATGGCGAGCAAGACAGAGGACTCCATGACAGAAAAGACATGGATAAAGAACATCTGTAG
